Addgene plasmid #229320: pXTK083 [CDS_YFP_PartType6]
Purpose: XanthoMoClo Golden Gate Part Plasmid for cloning, contains CDS_YFP_PartType6
Depositing lab: Michael Springer. Depositing organization: Harvard Medical School. Publication: XanthoMoClo horizontal line A Robust Modular Cloning Genetic Toolkit for the Genera Xanthobacter and Roseixanthobacter. Soltysiak MPM, Ory ALH, Lee AD, Christophersen CE, Jalihal AP, Springer M. ACS Synth Biol. 2025 Apr 18;14(4):1173-1190. doi: 10.1021/acssynbio.4c00806. Epub 2025 Mar 13. PubMed 40080684.
Backbone
  Vector backbone: pXTK
  Vector type: Bacterial Expression
Growth in bacteria
  Bacterial resistance: Ampicillin, 100 μg/mL
  Growth temperature: 37°C
  Growth strain: DH5alpha
  Copy number: Low Copy
Gene/Insert
  Gene/Insert name: YFP (alt name: CDS_YFP_PartType6)
  Species: Synthetic
  Cloning method: Restriction Enzyme; 5′ cloning site unknown (unknown if destroyed)
Terms and licenses: Academic/Nonprofit Terms; Industry Terms: Not Available to Industry
How to cite: pXTK083 [CDS_YFP_PartType6] was a gift from Michael Springer (Addgene plasmid # 229320 ; http://n2t.net/addgene:229320 ; RRID:Addgene_229320)
