[The description below was written by a language model from this plasmid's Addgene catalogue record and pLannotate feature annotations shown in this document.]
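Description:
pXTK083 [CDS_YFP_PartType6] is a small (about 2.4 kb) Golden Gate part plasmid from the XanthoMoClo modular cloning toolkit, which was built for genetic engineering of bacteria in the genera Xanthobacter and Roseixanthobacter. It sits on the pXTK part backbone and is catalogued as a bacterial expression vector, but its role is that of a storage plasmid. It holds a single standardized part that is maintained in E. coli and then moved into larger assemblies. Propagation relies on a ColE1/pMB1-family origin, and selection is by ampicillin through a TEM-type beta-lactamase gene (bla) driven by its native AmpR promoter and followed by a bacteriophage fd terminator. The catalogue lists the plasmid as low copy, whereas the sequence annotation identifies the origin as the high-copy pUC-type class. The record does not resolve this discrepancy.

The payload is a synthetic yellow fluorescent protein coding sequence, annotated as EYFP, an Aequorea victoria-derived, constitutively fluorescent green/yellow protein described as rapidly maturing, weakly dimeric and acid sensitive. No promoter, ribosome binding site or terminator is annotated around this open reading frame, as expected for a promoterless coding-sequence part. The "PartType6" designation marks the position the part occupies in the toolkit's assembly scheme. In a hierarchical assembly of this kind, Type IIS restriction sites would normally flank the part and release it with defined overhangs, but the enzyme sites and overhangs are not annotated or stated here. Once combined with regulatory parts from the same toolkit, the YFP sequence would serve as a fluorescent reporter in assembled constructs.
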