Features (pLannotate 1.2.2; 5 found; start..end, strand, type, name):
      1..589     +  rep_origin     ori: high-copy-number ColE1/pMB1/pBR322/pUC origin of replication
    617..1333    +  CDS            EYFP: EYFP is a basic (constitutively fluorescent) green/yellow fluorescent protein published in 1996, derived from Aequorea victoria. It is reported to be a very rapidly-maturing weak dimer with high acid sensitivity.
   1391..1482    +  promoter       AmpR promoter: bla
   1483..2340    +  CDS            bla: BLAT_ECOLX - Experimental evidence at protein level: Swiss-Prot protein existence level 1. TEM-type are the most prevalent beta-lactamases in enterobacteria; they hydrolyze the beta-lactam bond in susceptible beta-lactam antibiotics, thus conferring resistance to penicillins and cephalosporins. TEM-3 and TEM-4 are capable of hydrolyzing cefotaxime and ceftazidime. TEM-5 is capable of hydrolyzing ceftazidime. TEM-6 is capable of hydrolyzing ceftazidime and aztreonam. TEM-8/CAZ-2, TEM- 16/CAZ-7 and TEM-24/CAZ-6 are markedly active against ceftazidime. IRT- 4 shows resistance to beta-lactamase in
   2347..2386    +  terminator     fd terminator: central terminator from bacteriophage fd (Otsuka and Kunisawa, 1982)
>Addgene plasmid #229320 | pXTK083 [CDS_YFP_PartType6] | addgene full sequence | sequence record 464709 | Addgene NGS Result
TTGAGATCCTTTTTTTCTGCGCGTAATCTGCTGCTTGCAAACAAAAAAACCACCGCTACCAGCGGTGGTT
TGTTTGCCGGATCAAGAGCTACCAACTCTTTTTCCGAAGGTAACTGGCTTCAGCAGAGCGCAGATACCAA
ATACTGTTCTTCTAGTGTAGCCGTAGTTAGGCCACCACTTCAAGAACTCTGTAGCACCGCCTACATACCT
CGCTCTGCTAATCCTGTTACCAGTGGCTGCTGCCAGTGGCGATAAGTCGTGTCTTACCGGGTTGGACTCA
AGACGATAGTTACCGGATAAGGCGCAGCGGTCGGGCTGAACGGGGGGTTCGTGCACACAGCCCAGCTTGG
AGCGAACGACCTACACCGAACTGAGATACCTACAGCGTGAGCTATGAGAAAGCGCCACGCTTCCCGAAGG
GAGAAAGGCGGACAGGTATCCGGTAAGCGGCAGGGTCGGAACAGGAGAGCGCACGAGGGAGCTTCCAGGG
GGAAACGCCTGGTATCTTTATAGTCCTGTCGGGTTTCGCCACCTCTGACTTGAGCGTCGATTTTTGTGAT
GCTCGTCAGGGGGGCGGAGCCTATGGAAAAACGCCAGCAACGCGAGTCGGTCTCTTATGGTGAGCAAGGG
CGAGGAGCTGTTCACCGGGGTGGTGCCCATCCTGGTCGAGCTGGACGGCGACGTAAACGGCCACAAGTTC
AGCGTGTCCGGCGAGGGCGAGGGCGATGCCACCTACGGCAAGCTGACCCTGAAGTTCATCTGCACCACCG
GCAAGCTGCCCGTGCCCTGGCCCACCCTCGTGACCACCTTCGGCTACGGCCTGCAATGCTTCGCCCGCTA
CCCCGACCACATGAAGCAGCACGACTTCTTCAAGTCCGCCATGCCCGAAGGCTACGTCCAGGAGCGCACC
ATCTTCTTCAAGGACGACGGCAACTACAAGACCCGCGCCGAGGTGAAGTTCGAGGGCGACACCCTGGTGA
ACCGCATCGAGCTGAAGGGCATCGACTTCAAGGAGGACGGCAACATCCTGGGGCACAAGCTGGAGTACAA
CTACAACAGCCACAACGTCTATATCATGGCCGACAAGCAGAAGAACGGCATCAAGGTGAACTTCAAGATC
CGCCACAACATCGAGGACGGCAGCGTGCAGCTCGCCGACCACTACCAGCAGAACACCCCCATCGGCGACG
GCCCCGTGCTGCTGCCCGACAACCACTACCTGAGCTACCAGTCCGCCCTGAGCAAAGACCCCAACGAGAA
GCGCGATCACATGGTCCTGCTGGAGTTCGTGACCGCCGCCGGGATCACTCTCGGCATGGACGAGCTGTAC
AAGTAAATCCTGAGACCAGAGTAGCCCGCCTAATGAGCGGGCTTTTTTTTAATTCCCCTATTTGTTTATT
TTTCTAAATACATTCAAATATGTATCCGCTCATGAGACAATAACCCTGATAAATGCTTCAATAATATTGA
AAAAGGAAGAGTATGAGCATTCAGCATTTTCGTGTGGCGCTGATTCCGTTTTTTGCGGCGTTTTGCCTGC
CGGTGTTTGCGCATCCGGAAACCCTGGTGAAAGTGAAAGATGCGGAAGATCAACTGGGTGCGCGCGTGGG
CTATATTGAACTGGATCTGAACAGCGGCAAAATTCTGGAATCTTTTCGTCCGGAAGAACGTTTTCCGATG
ATGAGCACCTTTAAAGTGCTGCTGTGCGGTGCGGTTCTGAGCCGTGTGGATGCGGGCCAGGAACAACTGG
GCCGTCGTATTCATTATAGCCAGAACGATCTGGTGGAATATAGCCCGGTGACCGAAAAACATCTGACCGA
TGGCATGACCGTGCGTGAACTGTGCAGCGCGGCGATTACCATGAGCGATAACACCGCGGCGAACCTGCTG
CTGACGACCATTGGCGGTCCGAAAGAACTGACCGCGTTTCTGCATAACATGGGCGATCATGTGACCCGTC
TGGATCGTTGGGAACCGGAACTGAACGAAGCGATTCCGAACGATGAACGTGATACCACCATGCCGGCAGC
AATGGCGACCACCCTGCGTAAACTGCTGACGGGTGAGCTGCTGACCCTGGCAAGCCGCCAGCAACTGATT
GATTGGATGGAAGCGGATAAAGTGGCGGGTCCGCTGCTGCGTAGCGCGCTGCCGGCTGGCTGGTTTATTG
CGGATAAAAGCGGTGCGGGCGAACGTGGCAGCCGTGGCATTATTGCGGCGCTGGGCCCGGATGGTAAACC
GAGCCGTATTGTGGTGATTTATACCACCGGCAGCCAGGCGACGATGGATGAACGTAACCGTCAGATTGCG
GAAATTGGCGCGAGCCTGATTAAACATTGGTAAACCGATACAATTAAAGGCTCCTTTTGGAGCCTTTTTT
TTTGGACGACCCTTGTCAGATCAAAGGATCTTC
